>Addgene plasmid #187954 | pSLPB2B-FKBP12_F36V-SpdCas9-hHDAC4-tagBFP-PGK-Blasticidin | addgene full sequence | sequence record 373498 | Addgene NGS Result
CCATGAGCGAGCTGATTAAGGAGAACATGCACATGAAGCTGTACATGGAGGGCACCGTGGACAACCATCA
CTTCAAGTGCACATCCGAGGGCGAAGGCAAGCCCTACGAGGGCACCCAGACCATGAGAATCAAGGTGGTC
GAGGGCGGCCCTCTCCCCTTCGCCTTCGACATCCTGGCTACTAGCTTCCTCTACGGCAGCAAGACCTTCA
TCAACCACACCCAGGGCATCCCCGACTTCTTCAAGCAGTCCTTCCCTGAGGGCTTCACATGGGAGAGAGT
CACCACATACGAAGACGGGGGCGTGCTGACCGCTACCCAGGACACCAGCCTCCAGGACGGCTGCCTCATC
TACAACGTCAAGATCAGAGGGGTGAACTTCACATCCAACGGCCCTGTGATGCAGAAGAAAACACTCGGCT
GGGAGGCCTTCACCGAGACGCTGTACCCCGCTGACGGCGGCCTGGAAGGCAGAAACGACATGGCCCTGAA
GCTCGTGGGCGGGAGCCATCTGATCGCAAACATCAAGACCACATATAGATCCAAGAAACCCGCTAAGAAC
CTCAAGATGCCTGGCGTCTACTATGTGGACTACAGACTGGAAAGAATCAAGGAGGCCAACAACGAGACCT
ACGTCGAGCAGCACGAGGTGGCAGTGGCCAGATACTGCGACCTCCCTAGCAAACTGGGGCACAAGCTTAA
TTAGCCATGGATTAACGACTGTGCCTTCTAGTTGCCAGCCATCTGTTGTTTGCCCCTCCCCCGTGCCTTC
CTTGACCCTGGAAGGTGCCACTCCCACTGTCCTTTCCTAATAAAATGAGGAAATTGCATCGCATTGTCTG
AGTAGGTGTCATTCTATTCTGGGGGGTGGGGTGGGGCAGGACAGCAAGGGGGAGGATTGGGAAGACAATA
GCAGGCATGCTGGGGATGCGGTGGGCTCTATGGCCTCTGGCCTCGCACACATTCCACATCCACCGGTAGG
CGCCAACCGGCTCCGTTCTTTGGTGGCCCCTTCGCGCCACCTTCTACTCCTCCCCTAGTCAGGAAGTTCC
CCCCCGCCCCGCAGCTCGCGTCGTGCAGGACGTGACAAATGGAAGTAGCACGTCTCACTAGTCTCGTGCA
GATGGACAGCACCGCTGAGCAATGGAAGCGGGTAGGCCTTTGGGGCAGCGGCCAATAGCAGCTTTGCTCC
TTCGCTTTCTGGGCTCAGAGGCTGGGAAGGGGTGGGTCCGGGGGCGGGCTCAGGGGCGGGCTCAGGGGCG
GGGCGGGCGCCCGAAGGTCCTCCGGAGGCCCGGCATTCTGCACGCTTCAAAAGCGCACGTCTGCCGCGCT
GTTCTCCTCTTCCTCATCTCCGGGCCTTTCGACCTGCAATGGCCAAGCCTTTGTCTCAAGAAGAATCCAC
CCTCATTGAAAGAGCAACGGCTACAATCAACAGCATCCCCATCTCTGAAGACTACAGCGTCGCCAGCGCA
GCTCTCTCTAGCGACGGCCGCATCTTCACTGGTGTCAATGTATATCATTTTACTGGGGGACCTTGTGCAG
AACTCGTGGTGCTGGGCACTGCTGCTGCTGCGGCAGCTGGCAACCTGACTTGTATCGTCGCGATCGGAAA
TGAGAACAGGGGCATCTTGAGCCCCTGCGGACGGTGCCGACAGGTGCTTCTCGATCTGCATCCTGGGATC
AAAGCCATAGTGAAGGACAGTGATGGACAGCCGACGGCAGTTGGGATTCGTGAATTGCTGCCCTCTGGTT
ATGTGTGGGAGGGCTAAAATCAACCTCTGGATTACAAAATTTGTGAAAGATTGACTGGTATTCTTAACTA
TGTTGCTCCTTTTACGCTATGTGGATACGCTGCTTTAATGCCTTTGTATCATGCTATTGCTTCCCGTATG
GCTTTCATTTTCTCCTCCTTGTATAAATCCTGGTTGCTGTCTCTTTATGAGGAGTTGTGGCCCGTTGTCA
GGCAACGTGGCGTGGTGTGCACTGTGTTTGCTGACGCAACCCCCACTGGTTGGGGCATTGCCACCACCTG
TCAGCTCCTTTCCGGGACTTTCGCTTTCCCCCTCCCTATTGCCACGGCGGAACTCATCGCCGCCTGCCTT
GCCCGCTGCTGGACAGGGGCTCGGCTGTTGGGCACTGACAATTCCGTGGTGTTGTCGGGGAAATCATCGT
CCTTTCCTTGGCTGCTCGCCTGTGTTGCCACCTGGATTCTGCGCGGGACGTCCTTCTGCTACGTCCCTTC
GGCCCTCAATCCAGCGGACCTTCCTTCCCGCGGCCTGCTGCCGGCTCTGCGGCCTCTTCCGCGTCTCCGC
CTTCGCCCTCAGACGAGTCGGATCTCCCTTTGGGCCGCCTCCCCGCCGGTACCTAAAAGTTTTGTTACTT
TATAGAAGAAATTTTGAGTTTTTGTTTTTTTTTAATAAATAAATAAACATAAATAAATTGTTTGTTGAAT
TTATTATTAGTATGTAAGTGTAAATATAATAAAACTTAATATCTATTCAAATTAATAAATAAACCTCGAT
ATACAGACCGATAAAACACATGCGTCAATTTTACGCATGATTATCTTTAACGTACGTCACAATATGATTA
TCTTTCTAGGGTTAATCTAGTATTAATCCAGCTTTTGTTCCCTTTAGTGAGGGTTAATTGCGCGCTTGGC
GTAATCATGGTCATAGCTGTTTCCTGTGTGAAATTGTTATCCGCTCACAATTCCACACAACATACGAGCC
GGAAGCATAAAGTGTAAAGCCTGGGGTGCCTAATGAGTGAGCTAACTCACATTAATTGCGTTGCGCTCAC
TGCCCGCTTTCCAGTCGGGAAACCTGTCGTGCCAGCTGCATTAATGAATCGGCCAACGCGCGGGGAGAGG
CGGTTTGCGTATTGGGCGCTCTTCCGCTTCCTCGCTCACTGACTCGCTGCGCTCGGTCGTTCGGCTGCGG
CGAGCGGTATCAGCTCACTCAAAGGCGGTAATACGGTTATCCACAGAATCAGGGGATAACGCAGGAAAGA
ACATGTGAGCAAAAGGCCAGCAAAAGGCCAGGAACCGTAAAAAGGCCGCGTTGCTGGCGTTTTTCCATAG
GCTCCGCCCCCCTGACGAGCATCACAAAAATCGACGCTCAAGTCAGAGGTGGCGAAACCCGACAGGACTA
TAAAGATACCAGGCGTTTCCCCCTGGAAGCTCCCTCGTGCGCTCTCCTGTTCCGACCCTGCCGCTTACCG
GATACCTGTCCGCCTTTCTCCCTTCGGGAAGCGTGGCGCTTTCTCATAGCTCACGCTGTAGGTATCTCAG
TTCGGTGTAGGTCGTTCGCTCCAAGCTGGGCTGTGTGCACGAACCCCCCGTTCAGCCCGACCGCTGCGCC
TTATCCGGTAACTATCGTCTTGAGTCCAACCCGGTAAGACACGACTTATCGCCACTGGCAGCAGCCACTG
GTAACAGGATTAGCAGAGCGAGGTATGTAGGCGGTGCTACAGAGTTCTTGAAGTGGTGGCCTAACTACGG
CTACACTAGAAGAACAGTATTTGGTATCTGCGCTCTGCTGAAGCCAGTTACCTTCGGAAAAAGAGTTGGT
AGCTCTTGATCCGGCAAACAAACCACCGCTGGTAGCGGTGGTTTTTTTGTTTGCAAGCAGCAGATTACGC
GCAGAAAAAAAGGATCTCAAGAAGATCCTTTGATCTTTTCTACGGGGTCTGACGCTCAGTGGAACGAAAA
CTCACGTTAAGGGATTTTGGTCATGAGATTATCAAAAAGGATCTTCACCTAGATCCTTTTAAATTAAAAA
TGAAGTTTTAAATCAATCTAAAGTATATATGAGTAAACTTGGTCTGACAGTTACCAATGCTTAATCAGTG
AGGCACCTATCTCAGCGATCTGTCTATTTCGTTCATCCATAGTTGCCTGACTCCCCGTCGTGTAGATAAC
TACGATACGGGAGGGCTTACCATCTGGCCCCAGTGCTGCAATGATACCGCGAGACCCACGCTCACCGGCT
CCAGATTTATCAGCAATAAACCAGCCAGCCGGAAGGGCCGAGCGCAGAAGTGGTCCTGCAACTTTATCCG
CCTCCATCCAGTCTATTAATTGTTGCCGGGAAGCTAGAGTAAGTAGTTCGCCAGTTAATAGTTTGCGCAA
CGTTGTTGCCATTGCTACAGGCATCGTGGTGTCACGCTCGTCGTTTGGTATGGCTTCATTCAGCTCCGGT
TCCCAACGATCAAGGCGAGTTACATGATCCCCCATGTTGTGCAAAAAAGCGGTTAGCTCCTTCGGTCCTC
CGATCGTTGTCAGAAGTAAGTTGGCCGCAGTGTTATCACTCATGGTTATGGCAGCACTGCATAATTCTCT
TACTGTCATGCCATCCGTAAGATGCTTTTCTGTGACTGGTGAGTACTCAACCAAGTCATTCTGAGAATAG
TGTATGCGGCGACCGAGTTGCTCTTGCCCGGCGTCAATACGGGATAATACCGCGCCACATAGCAGAACTT
TAAAAGTGCTCATCATTGGAAAACGTTCTTCGGGGCGAAAACTCTCAAGGATCTTACCGCTGTTGAGATC
CAGTTCGATGTAACCCACTCGTGCACCCAACTGATCTTCAGCATCTTTTACTTTCACCAGCGTTTCTGGG
TGAGCAAAAACAGGAAGGCAAAATGCCGCAAAAAAGGGAATAAGGGCGACACGGAAATGTTGAATACTCA
TACTCTTCCTTTTTCAATATTATTGAAGCATTTATCAGGGTTATTGTCTCATGAGCGGATACATATTTGA
ATGTATTTAGAAAAATAAACAAATAGGGGTTCCGCGCACATTTCCCCGAAAAGTGCCACCTAAATTGTAA
GCGTTAATATTTTGTTAAAATTCGCGTTAAATTTTTGTTAAATCAGCTCATTTTTTAACCAATAGGCCGA
AATCGGCAAAATCCCTTATAAATCAAAAGAATAGACCGAGATAGGGT
[37 nt withheld, positions 4948-4984]
AAAGAACGTGGACTCCAACGTCAAAGG
[49 nt withheld, positions 5012-5060]
T
[91 nt withheld, positions 5062-5152]
G
[124 nt withheld, positions 5154-5277]
CCCATTCGCCATTCAGGCTGCGCAACTGTTGGGAAGGGCGATCGGTGCGGGCCTCTTCGCTATTACGCCA
GCTGGCGAAAGGGGGATGTGCTGCAAGGCGATTAAGTTGGGTAACGCCAGGGTTTTCCCAGTCACGACGT
TGTAAAACGACGGCCAGTGAGCGCGCGTAATACGACTCACTATAGGGCGAATTGGGGCTAACCCTAGAAA
GATAGTCTGCGTAAAATTGACGCATGCATTCTTGAAATATTGCTCTCTCTTTCTAAATAGCGCGAATCCG
TCGCTGTGCATTTAGGACATCTCAGTCGCCGCTTGGAGCTCCCGTGAGGCGTGCTTGTCAATGCGGTAAG
TGTCACTGATTTTGAACTATAACGACCGCGTGAGTCAAAATGACGCATGATTATCTTTTACGTGACTTTT
AAGATTTAACTCATACGATAATTATATTGTTATTTCATGTTCTACTTACGTGATAACTTATTATATATAT
ATTTTCTTGTTATAGATATCAACTAGAATACGCGTAAGGATCTGCGATCGCTCCGGTGCCCGTCAGTGGG
CAGAGCGCACATCGCCCACAGTCCCCGAGAAGTTGGGGGGAGGGGTCGGCAATTGAACGGGTGCCTAGAG
AAGGTGGCGCGGGGTAAACTGGGAAAGTGATGTCGTGTACTGGCTCCGCCTTTTTCCCGAGGGTGGGGGA
GAACCGTATATAAGTGCAGTAGTCGCCGTGAACGTTCTTTTTCGCAACGGGTTTGCCGCCAGAACACAGC
TGAAGCTTCGAGGGGCTCGCATCTCTCCTTCACGCGCCCGCCGCCCTACCTGAGGCCGCCATCCACGCCG
GTTGAGTCGCGTTCTGCCGCCTCCCGCCTGTGGTGCCTCCTGAACTGCGTCCGCCGTCTAGGTAAGTTTA
AAGCTCAGGTCGAGACCGGGCCTTTGTCCGGCGCTCCCTTGGAGCCTACCTAGACTCAGCCGGCTCTCCA
CGCTTTGCCTGACCCTGCTTGCTCAACTCTACGTCTTTGTTTCGTTTTCTGTTCTGCGCCGTTACAGATC
CAAGCTGTGACCGGCGCCTACTCTAGAGCTAGCGAATTCGCCGCCACCATGCCTAAGAAAAAGAGGAAGG
TGAGCGGCCGCGGAGTTCAGGTGGAAACCATCTCCCCAGGAGACGGGCGCACCTTCCCCAAGCGCGGCCA
GACCTGCGTGGTGCACTACACCGGGATGCTTGAAGATGGAAAGAAAGTTGATTCCTCCCGGGACAGAAAC
AAGCCCTTTAAGTTTATGCTAGGCAAGCAGGAGGTGATCCGAGGCTGGGAAGAAGGGGTTGCCCAGATGA
GTGTGGGTCAGAGAGCCAAACTGACTATATCTCCAGATTATGCCTATGGTGCCACTGGGCACCCAGGCAT
CATCCCACCACATGCCACTCTCGTCTTCGATGTGGAGCTTCTAAAACTGGAAGGATCCGGCGGATCTGGA
GGTAGTGGTGGATCTGGAGGTTCTGGTGGCTCCGACAAGAAGTACAGCATCGGCCTGGCCATCGGCACCA
ACTCTGTGGGCTGGGCCGTGATCACCGACGAGTACAAGGTGCCCAGCAAGAAATTCAAGGTGCTGGGCAA
CACCGACCGGCACAGCATCAAGAAGAACCTGATCGGCGCCCTGCTGTTCGACAGCGGAGAAACAGCCGAG
GCCACCCGGCTGAAGAGAACCGCCAGAAGAAGATACACCAGACGGAAGAACCGGATCTGCTATCTGCAAG
AGATCTTCAGCAACGAGATGGCCAAGGTGGACGACAGCTTCTTCCACAGACTGGAAGAGTCCTTCCTGGT
GGAAGAGGATAAGAAGCACGAGCGGCACCCCATCTTCGGCAACATCGTGGACGAGGTGGCCTACCACGAG
AAGTACCCCACCATCTACCACCTGAGAAAGAAACTGGTGGACAGCACCGACAAGGCCGACCTGCGGCTGA
TCTATCTGGCCCTGGCCCACATGATCAAGTTCCGGGGCCACTTCCTGATCGAGGGCGACCTGAACCCCGA
CAACAGCGACGTGGACAAGCTGTTCATCCAGCTGGTGCAGACCTACAACCAGCTGTTCGAGGAAAACCCC
ATCAACGCCAGCGGCGTGGACGCCAAGGCCATCCTGTCTGCCAGACTGAGCAAGAGCAGACGGCTGGAAA
ATCTGATCGCCCAGCTGCCCGGCGAGAAGAAGAATGGCCTGTTCGGCAACCTGATTGCCCTGAGCCTGGG
CCTGACCCCCAACTTCAAGAGCAACTTCGACCTGGCCGAGGATGCCAAACTGCAGCTGAGCAAGGACACC
TACGACGACGACCTGGACAACCTGCTGGCCCAGATCGGCGACCAGTACGCCGACCTGTTTCTGGCCGCCA
AGAACCTGTCCGACGCCATCCTGCTGAGCGACATCCTGAGAGTGAACACCGAGATCACCAAGGCCCCCCT
GAGCGCCTCTATGATCAAGAGATACGACGAGCACCACCAGGACCTGACCCTGCTGAAAGCTCTCGTGCGG
CAGCAGCTGCCTGAGAAGTACAAAGAGATTTTCTTCGACCAGAGCAAGAACGGCTACGCCGGCTACATCG
ATGGCGGAGCCAGCCAGGAAGAGTTCTACAAGTTCATCAAGCCCATCCTGGAAAAGATGGACGGCACCGA
GGAACTGCTCGTGAAGCTGAACAGAGAGGACCTGCTGCGGAAGCAGCGGACCTTCGACAACGGCAGCATC
CCCCACCAGATCCACCTGGGAGAGCTGCACGCCATTCTGCGGCGGCAGGAAGATTTTTACCCATTCCTGA
AGGACAACCGGGAAAAGATCGAGAAGATCCTGACCTTCCGCATCCCCTACTACGTGGGCCCTCTGGCCAG
GGGAAACAGCAGATTCGCCTGGATGACCAGAAAGAGCGAGGAAACCATCACCCCCTGGAACTTCGAGGAA
GTGGTGGACAAGGGCGCCAGCGCCCAGAGCTTCATCGAGCGGATGACCAACTTCGATAAGAACCTGCCCA
ACGAGAAGGTGCTGCCCAAGCACAGCCTGCTGTACGAGTACTTCACCGTGTACAACGAGCTGACCAAAGT
GAAATACGTGACCGAGGGAATGAGAAAGCCCGCCTTCCTGAGCGGCGAGCAGAAAAAAGCCATCGTGGAC
CTGCTGTTCAAGACCAACCGGAAAGTGACCGTGAAGCAGCTGAAAGAGGACTACTTCAAGAAAATCGAGT
GCTTCGACTCCGTGGAAATCTCCGGCGTGGAAGATCGGTTCAACGCCTCCCTGGGCACATACCACGATCT
GCTGAAAATTATCAAGGACAAGGACTTCCTGGACAATGAGGAAAACGAGGACATTCTGGAAGATATCGTG
CTGACCCTGACACTGTTTGAGGACAGAGAGATGATCGAGGAACGGCTGAAAACCTATGCCCACCTGTTCG
ACGACAAAGTGATGAAGCAGCTGAAGCGGCGGAGATACACCGGCTGGGGCAGGCTGAGCCGGAAGCTGAT
CAACGGCATCCGGGACAAGCAGTCCGGCAAGACAATCCTGGATTTCCTGAAGTCCGACGGCTTCGCCAAC
AGAAACTTCATGCAGCTGATCCACGACGACAGCCTGACCTTTAAAGAGGACATCCAGAAAGCCCAGGTGT
CCGGCCAGGGCGATAGCCTGCACGAGCACATTGCCAATCTGGCCGGCAGCCCCGCCATTAAGAAGGGCAT
CCTGCAGACAGTGAAGGTGGTGGACGAGCTCGTGAAAGTGATGGGCCGGCACAAGCCCGAGAACATCGTG
ATCGAAATGGCCAGAGAGAACCAGACCACCCAGAAGGGACAGAAGAACAGCCGCGAGAGAATGAAGCGGA
TCGAAGAGGGCATCAAAGAGCTGGGCAGCCAGATCCTGAAAGAACACCCCGTGGAAAACACCCAGCTGCA
GAACGAGAAGCTGTACCTGTACTACCTGCAGAATGGGCGGGATATGTACGTGGACCAGGAACTGGACATC
AACCGGCTGTCCGACTACGATGTGGACGCTATCGTGCCTCAGAGCTTTCTGAAGGACGACTCCATCGATA
ACAAAGTGCTGACTCGGAGCGACAAGAACCGGGGCAAGAGCGACAACGTGCCCTCCGAAGAGGTCGTGAA
GAAGATGAAGAACTACTGGCGCCAGCTGCTGAATGCCAAGCTGATTACCCAGAGGAAGTTCGACAATCTG
ACCAAGGCCGAGAGAGGCGGCCTGAGCGAACTGGATAAGGCCGGCTTCATCAAGAGACAGCTGGTGGAAA
CCCGGCAGATCACAAAGCACGTGGCACAGATCCTGGACTCCCGGATGAACACTAAGTACGACGAGAACGA
CAAACTGATCCGGGAAGTGAAAGTGATCACCCTGAAGTCCAAGCTGGTGTCCGATTTCCGGAAGGATTTC
CAGTTTTACAAAGTGCGCGAGATCAACAACTACCACCACGCCCACGACGCCTACCTGAACGCCGTCGTGG
GAACCGCCCTGATCAAAAAGTACCCTAAGCTGGAAAGCGAGTTCGTGTACGGCGACTACAAGGTGTACGA
CGTGCGGAAGATGATCGCCAAGAGCGAGCAGGAAATCGGCAAGGCTACCGCCAAGTACTTCTTCTACAGC
AACATCATGAACTTTTTCAAGACCGAGATTACCCTGGCCAACGGCGAGATCCGGAAGCGGCCTCTGATCG
AGACAAACGGCGAAACAGGCGAGATCGTGTGGGATAAGGGCCGGGACTTTGCCACCGTGCGGAAAGTGCT
GTCTATGCCCCAAGTGAATATCGTGAAAAAGACCGAGGTGCAGACAGGCGGCTTCAGCAAAGAGTCTATC
CTGCCCAAGAGGAACAGCGACAAGCTGATCGCCAGAAAGAAGGACTGGGACCCTAAGAAGTACGGCGGCT
TCGACAGCCCCACCGTGGCCTATTCTGTGCTGGTGGTGGCCAAAGTGGAAAAGGGCAAGTCCAAGAAACT
GAAGAGTGTGAAAGAGCTGCTGGGGATCACCATCATGGAAAGAAGCAGCTTCGAGAAGAATCCCATCGAC
TTTCTGGAAGCCAAGGGCTACAAAGAAGTGAAAAAGGACCTGATCATCAAGCTGCCTAAGTACTCCCTGT
TCGAGCTGGAAAACGGCCGGAAGAGAATGCTGGCCTCTGCCGGCGAACTGCAGAAGGGAAACGAACTGGC
CCTGCCCTCCAAATATGTGAACTTCCTGTACCTGGCCAGCCACTATGAGAAGCTGAAGGGCTCCCCCGAG
GATAATGAGCAGAAACAGCTGTTTGTGGAACAGCACAAACACTACCTGGACGAGATCATCGAGCAGATCA
GCGAGTTCTCCAAGAGAGTGATCCTGGCCGACGCTAATCTGGACAAGGTGCTGAGCGCCTACAACAAGCA
CAGAGACAAGCCTATCAGAGAGCAGGCCGAGAATATCATCCACCTGTTTACCCTGACCAATCTGGGAGCC
CCTGCCGCCTTCAAGTACTTTGACACCACCATCGACCGGAAGAGGTACACCAGCACCAAAGAGGTGCTGG
ACGCCACCCTGATCCACCAGAGCATCACCGGCCTGTACGAGACACGGATCGACCTGTCTCAGCTGGGAGG
CGACCCCAAGAAGAAGCGCAAGGTGCACCACCACCACCACCACGGAGGAGGTGGAAGCGGAGGAGGAGGA
AGCGGAGGAGGAGGTAGCTGGAGCTCCCAAAGCCATCCAGATGGACTTTCTGGCCGAGACCAGCCAGTGG
AGCTGCTGAATCCTGCCCGCGTGAACCACATGCCCAGCACGGTGGATGTGGCCACGGCGCTGCCTCTGCA
AGTGGCCCCCTCGGCAGTGCCCATGGACCTGCGCCTGGACCACCAGTTCTCACTGCCTGTGGCAGAGCCG
GCCCTGCGGGAGCAGCAGCTGCAGCAGGAGCTCCTGGCGCTCAAGCAGAAGCAGCAGATCCAGAGGCAGA
TCCTCATCGCTGAGTTCCAGAGGCAGCACGAGCAGCTCTCCCGGCAGCACGAGGCGCAGCTCCACGAGCA
CATCAAGCAACAACAGGAGATGCTGGCCATGAAGCACCAGCAGGAGCTGCTGGAACACCAGCGGAAGCTG
GAGAGGCACCGCCAGGAGCAGGAGCTGGAGAAGCAGCACCGGGAGCAGAAGCTGCAGCAGCTCAAGAACA
AGGAGAAGGGCAAAGAGAGTGCCGTGGCCAGCACAGAAGTGAAGATGAAGTTACAAGAATTTGTCCTCAA
TAAAAAGAAGGCGCTGGCCCACCGGAATCTGAACCACTGCATTTCCAGCGACCCTCGCTACTGGTACGGG
AAAACGCAGCACAGTTCCCTTGACCAGAGTTCTCCACCCCAGAGCGGAGTGTCGACCTCCTATAACCACC
CGGTCCTGGGAATGTACGACGCCAAAGATGACTTCCCTCTTAGGAAAACAGCTTCTGAACCGAATCTGAA
ATTACGGTCCAGGCTAAAGCAGAAAGTGGCCGAAAGACGGAGCAGCCCCCTGTTACGCAGGAAAGACGGG
CCAGTGGTCACTGCTCTAAAAAAGCGTCCGTTGGATGTCACAGACTCCGCGTGCAGCAGCGCCCCAGGCT
CCGGACCCAGCTCACCCAACAACAGCTCCGGGAGCGTCAGCGCGGAGAACGGTATCGCGCCCGCCGTCCC
CAGCATCCCGGCGGAGACGAGTTTGGCGCACAGACTTGTGGCACGAGAAGGCTCGGCCGCTCCACTTCCC
CTCTACACATCGCCATCCTTGCCCAACATCACGCTGGGCCTGCCTGCCACCGGCCCCTCTGCGGGCACGG
CGGGCCAGCAGGACACCGAGAGACTCACCCTTCCCGCCCTCCAGCAGAGGCTCTCCCTTTTCCCCGGCAC
CCACCTCACTCCCTACCTGAGCACCTCGCCCTTGGAGCGGGACGGAGGGGCAGCGCACAGCCCTCTTCTG
CAGCACATGGTCTTACTGGAGCAGCCACCGGCACAAGCACCCCTCGTCACAGGCCTGGGAGCACTGCCCC
TCCACGCACAGTCCTTGGTTGGTGCAGACCGGGTGTCCCCCTCCATCCACAAGCTGCGGCAGCACCGCCC
ACTGGGGCGGACCCAGTCGGCCCCGCTGCCCCAGAACGCCCAGGCTCTGCAGCACCTGGTCATCCAGCAG
CAGCATCAGCAGTTTCTGGAGAAACACAAGCAGCAGTTCCAGCAGCAGCAACTGCAGATGAACAAGATCA
TCCCCAAGCCAAGCGAGCCAGCCCGGCAGCCGGAGAGCCACCCGGAGGAGACGGAGGAGGAGCTCCGTGA
GCACCAGGCTCTGCTGGACGAGCCCTACCTGGACCGGCTGCCGGGGCAGAAGGAGGCGCACGCACAGGCC
GGCGTGCAGGTGAAGCAGGAGCCCATTGAGAGCGATGAGGAAGAGGCAGAGCCCCCACGGGAGGTGGAGC
CGGGCCAGCGCCAGCCCAGTGAGCAGGAGCTGCTCTTCAGACAGCAAGCCCTCCTGCTGGAGCAGCAGCG
GATCCACCAGCTGAGGAACTACCAGGCGTCCATGGAGGCCGCCGGCATCCCCGTGTCCTTCGGCGGCCAC
AGGCCTCTGTCCCGGGCGCAGTCCTCACCCGCGTCTGCCACCTTCCCCGTGTCTGTGCAGGAGCCCCCCA
CCAAGCCGAGGTTCACGACAGGCCTCGTGTATGACACGCTGATGCTGAAGCACCAGTGCACCTGCGGGAG
TAGCAGCAGCCACCCCGAGCACGCCGGGAGGATCCAGAGCATCTGGTCCCGCCTGCAGGAGACGGGCCTC
CGGGGCAAATGCGAGTGCATCCGCGGACGCAAGGCCACCCTGGAGGAGCTACAGACGGTGCACTCGGAAG
CCCACACCCTCCTGTATGGCACGAACCCCCTCAACCGGCAGAAACTGGACAGTAAGAAACTTCTAGGCTC
GCTCGCCTCCGTGTTCGTCCGGCTCCCTTGCGGTGGTGTTGGGGTGGACAGTGACACCATATGGAACGAG
GTGCACTCGGCGGGGGCAGCCCGCCTGGCTGTGGGCTGCGTGGTAGAGCTGGTCTTCAAGGTGGCCACAG
GGGAGCTGAAGAATGGCTTTGCTGTGGTCCGCCCCCCTGGACACCATGCGGAGGAGAGCACGCCCATGGG
CTTTTGCTACTTCAACTCCGTGGCCGTGGCAGCCAAGCTTCTGCAGCAGAGGTTGAGCGTGAGCAAGATC
CTCATCGTGGACTGGGACGTGCACCATGGAAACGGGACCCAGCAGGCTTTCTACAGCGACCCTAGCGTCC
TGTACATGTCCCTCCACCGCTACGACGATGGGAACTTCTTCCCAGGCAGCGGGGCTCCTGATGAGGTGGG
CACAGGGCCCGGCGTGGGTTTCAACGTCAACATGGCTTTCACCGGCGGCCTGGACCCCCCCATGGGAGAC
GCTGAGTACTTGGCGGCCTTCAGAACGGTGGTCATGCCGATCGCCAGCGAGTTTGCCCCGGATGTGGTGC
TGGTGTCATCAGGCTTCGATGCCGTGGAGGGCCACCCCACCCCTCTTGGGGGCTACAACCTCTCCGCCAG
ATGCTTCGGGTACCTGACGAAGCAGCTGATGGGCCTGGCTGGCGGCCGGATTGTCCTGGCCCTCGAGGGA
GGCCACGACCTGACCGCCATTTGCGACGCCTCGGAAGCATGTGTTTCTGCCTTGCTGGGAAACGAGCTTG
ATCCTCTCCCAGAAAAGGTTTTACAGCAAAGACCCAATGCAAACGCTGTCCGTTCCATGGAGAAAGTCAT
GGAGATCCACAGCAAGTACTGGCGCTGCCTGCAGCGCACAACCTCCACAGCGGGGCGTTCTCTGATCGAG
GCTCAGACTTGCGAGAACGAAGAAGCCGAGACGGTCACCGCCATGGCCTCGCTGTCCGTGGGCGTGAAGC
CCGCCGAAAAGAGACCAGATGAGGAGCCCATGGAAGAGGAGCCGCCCCTGGGAGGAGGTGGAAGCGGAGG
AGGAGGAAGCGGAGGAGGAGGTAGCG
Features (pLannotate 1.2.2; 22 found; start..end, strand, type, name):
      3..701     +  CDS            TagBFP: TagBFP is a basic (constitutively fluorescent) blue fluorescent protein published in 2008, derived from Entacmaea quadricolor. It is reported to be a very rapidly-maturing monomer with very low acid sensitivity.
    719..943     +  polyA_signal   bGH poly(A) signal: bovine growth hormone polyadenylation signal
    941..1361    +  promoter       PGK promoter (fragment): mouse phosphoglycerate kinase 1 promoter
   1369..1767    +  CDS            BSD: blasticidin S deaminase; Aspergillus terreus BSD; confers resistance to blasticidin
   1768..2356    +  misc_feature   WPRE: woodchuck hepatitis virus posttranscriptional regulatory element
   2631..2649    -  promoter       T3 promoter: promoter for bacteriophage T3 RNA polymerase
   2692..2714    -  protein_bind   lac operator (fragment): The lac repressor binds to the lac operator to inhibit transcription in E. coli. This inhibition can be relieved by adding lactose or isopropyl-β-D-thiogalactopyranoside (IPTG). lac repressor encoded by lacI
   2718..2748    -  promoter       lac promoter: promoter for the E. coli lac operon
   2763..2784    -  protein_bind   CAP binding site: CAP binding activates transcription in the presence of cAMP. E. coli catabolite activator protein
   2797..2889    -  CDS            lacI (fragment): lac repressor; lacI; The lac repressor binds to the lac operator to inhibit transcription in E. coli. This inhibition can be relieved by adding lactose or isopropyl-β-D-thiogalactopyranoside (IPTG).
   3072..3660    -  rep_origin     ori: high-copy-number ColE1/pMB1/pBR322/pUC origin of replication
   3831..4691    -  CDS            AmpR: β-lactamase; bla; confers resistance to ampicillin, carbenicillin, and related antibiotics
   4692..4796    -  promoter       AmpR promoter: bla
   4849..5277    -  rep_origin     f1 ori (sequence partly withheld): f1 bacteriophage origin of replication; arrow indicates direction of (+) strand synthesis
   5282..5437    -  CDS            lacZα (fragment): LacZα fragment of β-galactosidase; lacZ fragment
   5445..5463    +  promoter       T7 promoter: promoter for bacteriophage T7 RNA polymerase
   5835..6046    +  promoter       EF-1α core promoter: core promoter for human elongation factor EF-1α
   6059..6327    +  LTR            5' LTR (truncated): truncated 5' long terminal repeat (LTR) from human T-cell leukemia virus (HTLV) type 1
   6409..6729    +  CDS            DmrB: F36V mutant of FK506-binding protein FKBP12 binds synthetic ligands that do not bind wild-type FKBP
   6781..10881   +  CDS            Cas9: Cas9 (Csn1) endonuclease from the Streptococcus pyogenes Type II CRISPR/Cas system generates RNA-guided double strand breaks in DNA
  10903..10920   +  CDS            9xHis (fragment): 9xHis affinity tag
  10969..14217   +  CDS            HDAC4: HDAC4_HUMAN - Also known as KIAA0288. Experimental evidence at protein level: Swiss-Prot protein existence level 1. Responsible for the deacetylation of lysine residues on the N-terminal part of the core histones (H2A, H2B, H3 and H4). Histone deacetylation gives a tag for epigenetic repression and plays an important role in transcriptional regulation, cell cycle progression and developmental events. Histone deacetylases act via the formation of large multiprotein complexes. Involved in muscle maturation via its interaction with the myocyte enhancer factors such as MEF2A, MEF2C and MEF2D. Invo
