[The description below was written by a language model from this plasmid's Addgene catalogue record and pLannotate feature annotations shown in this document.]
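Description:
pSLPB2B-FKBP12_F36V-SpdCas9-hHDAC4-tagBFP-PGK-Blasticidin is a 14.3 kb mammalian expression plasmid built on a piggyBac transposon backbone, intended for stable genomic integration of a tunable CRISPR-based repressor. In bacteria it is maintained through a high-copy ColE1/pUC origin with ampicillin resistance. The backbone also carries an f1 origin and remnants of a lac/lacZα cloning region flanked by T3 and T7 promoters. The record calls this a piggyBac plasmid, but the automated feature table does not annotate the transposon terminal repeats, so their positions cannot be given from it.

The payload is a single long fusion protein driven by an EF-1α core promoter joined to a truncated HTLV-1 LTR segment, a composite arrangement commonly used for strong constitutive expression. The open reading frame begins with the F36V mutant of FKBP12, followed by catalytically dead S. pyogenes Cas9 (D10A, N863A per the record, although the annotation tool labels it simply as Cas9). A short linker region partly matching a His tag comes next, then human histone deacetylase 4 and TagBFP, which spans the sequence origin. A bGH polyadenylation signal terminates the transcript. Downstream, a mouse PGK promoter fragment drives blasticidin S deaminase for selection of integrated cells, followed by a WPRE to enhance expression.

Guide RNAs supplied separately direct dCas9-HDAC4 to a target locus, where histone deacetylation represses transcription. The FKBP12 F36V tag serves as a ligand-responsive degron, so the abundance of the repressor can be adjusted. This supports the toolkit's stated aim of analog tuning of endogenous gene expression, with blue fluorescence reporting fusion protein levels.
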