Addgene plasmid #187954: pSLPB2B-FKBP12_F36V-SpdCas9-hHDAC4-tagBFP-PGK-Blasticidin
Purpose: FKBP12 (F36V mutant) degron-tagged dCas9-hHDAC4 fused to tagBFP, expressed under EF1-alpha promoter in a piggyBac plasmid. Expresses Blasticidin resistance under PGK promoter.
Depositing lab: Edda Schulz. Depositing organization: Max Planck Institute for Molecular Genetics. Publication: CasTuner is a degron and CRISPR/Cas-based toolkit for analog tuning of endogenous gene expression. Noviello G, Gjaltema RAF, Schulz EG. Nat Commun. 2023 Jun 3;14(1):3225. doi: 10.1038/s41467-023-38909-4. PubMed 37270532.
Backbone
  Vector backbone: pSLPB2-FKBP_F36V-SpdCas9-tagBFP-PGK-Blasticidin
  Backbone size w/o insert (bp): 11406
  Total vector size (bp): 14263
  Vector type: Mammalian Expression, CRISPR, Synthetic Biology
  Selectable markers: Blasticidin
Growth in bacteria
  Bacterial resistance: Ampicillin, 100 μg/mL
  Growth temperature: 37°C
  Growth strain: NEB Stable
  Copy number: High Copy
Gene/Insert
  Gene/Insert name: FKBP12_F36V-SpdCas9-hHDAC4-tagBFP (alt names: S. pyogenes Cas9 (D10A; N863A); FKBP12 (F36V mutant); human Histon Deacetylase 4)
  Species: H. sapiens (human), Synthetic; S. pyogenes
  Insert size (bp): 3292
  Cloning method: Gibson Cloning
  Sequencing primers: 5′ AGCTCCCAAAGCCATCCAGA; 3′ CGCTACCTCCTCCTCCGCTT
Resource information
  A portion of this plasmid was derived from a plasmid made by: The hHDAC4 domain was amplified from pEx1-pEF-H2B-mCherry-T2A-rTetR-HDAC4, which was a gift from Michael Elowitz (Addgene plasmid # 78349 ; http://n2t.net/addgene:78349 ; RRID:Addgene_78349).
Terms and licenses: Academic/Nonprofit Terms; Industry Terms: Not Available to Industry
Depositor comments: Please visit https://www.biorxiv.org/content/10.1101/2022.10.05.511019v1 for bioRxiv preprint.
How to cite: pSLPB2B-FKBP12_F36V-SpdCas9-hHDAC4-tagBFP-PGK-Blasticidin was a gift from Edda Schulz (Addgene plasmid # 187954 ; http://n2t.net/addgene:187954 ; RRID:Addgene_187954)
